Addgene plasmid #234301: 9336-E06
Purpose: Gateway ORF Entry clone of human TGFBR1 with stop codon (for native or N-terminal fusions); K232R mutation
Depositing lab: Dominic Esposito. Depositing organization: Frederick National Laboratory.
Backbone
  Vector backbone: pDonr-253
  Backbone size w/o insert (bp): 3155
  Vector type: Gateway Entry Clone
Growth in bacteria
  Bacterial resistance: Spectinomycin, 50 μg/mL
  Growth temperature: 37°C
  Growth strain: DH5alpha
  Copy number: High Copy
Gene/Insert
  Gene/Insert name: TGFBR1 K232R
  Species: H. sapiens (human)
  Insert size (bp): 1591
  Mutation: K232R
  Entrez Gene: TGFBR1 (a.k.a. AAT5, ACVRLK4, ALK-5, ALK5, ESS1, LDS1, LDS1A, LDS2A, MSSE, SKR4, TBR-i, TBRI, TGFR-1, tbetaR-I)
  Cloning method: Gateway Cloning
  Sequencing primers: 5′ M13F 23-mer (5'-CCCAGTCACGACGTTGTAAAACG); 3′ attLR 23-mer (5'-TAACATCAGAGATTTTGAGACAC)
Terms and licenses: Academic/Nonprofit Terms; Industry Terms: Not Available to Industry
How to cite: 9336-E06 was a gift from Dominic Esposito (Addgene plasmid # 234301 ; http://n2t.net/addgene:234301 ; RRID:Addgene_234301)
