[The description below was written by a language model from this plasmid's Addgene catalogue record and pLannotate feature annotations shown in this document.]
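Description:
9336-E06 is a Gateway entry clone built on the pDonr-253 backbone and carrying the human TGFBR1 open reading frame with a K232R substitution. It is a bacterial shuttle and storage plasmid, not an expression vector. It replicates in E. coli from a high-copy ColE1/pUC-type origin and is selected with spectinomycin through the aadA (SmR) aminoglycoside adenylyltransferase gene, which lies downstream of a fragment annotated as a class 1 integron Pc promoter. The annotation also picks up an incP oriT, rrnB T1 and T2 terminators upstream of the cloning region that insulate the insert from read-through transcription, and small remnants of lacI, lacZα, GmR and traJ that appear to be non-functional backbone fragments.

The TGFBR1 coding sequence (also known as ALK5, the TGF-β type I serine/threonine kinase receptor that pairs with TGFBR2) is flanked by two attL recombination sites. The automated annotation labels both as attL3, so the exact site identities should be taken from the backbone documentation and not from this table. A short partial match to a TEV protease site lies between the upstream attL and the start of the ORF, and a T7 promoter sits outside the downstream attL, facing the insert on the opposite strand. No promoter suited to expressing the gene is annotated, as expected for an entry clone. Because the ORF keeps its stop codon, LR recombination into destination vectors yields either untagged native protein or N-terminal fusions, but not C-terminal fusions. The record does not state the functional consequence of K232R or a specific experimental application beyond this use as a transferable ORF source.
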