Features (pLannotate 1.2.2; 17 found; start..end, strand, type, name):
    121..213     +  CDS            lacI (fragment): lac repressor; lacI; The lac repressor binds to the lac operator to inhibit transcription in E. coli. This inhibition can be relieved by adding lactose or isopropyl-β-D-thiogalactopyranoside (IPTG).
    268..295     -  terminator     rrnB T2 terminator: transcription terminator T2 from the E. coli rrnB gene
    427..470     +  terminator     rrnB T1 terminator: Escherichia coli rrnB; transcription terminator T1 from the E. coli rrnB gene
    517..553     -  CDS            lacZα (fragment): LacZα fragment of β-galactosidase; lacZ fragment
    570..665     +  protein_bind   attL3: mutant version of attL; recombination site for the Gateway® LR reaction LR Clonase™
    668..684     +  CDS            TEV site (fragment): tobacco etch virus (TEV) protease recognition and cleavage site
    692..2200    +  CDS            TGFBR1: TGFR1_HUMAN - Also known as ALK5, SKR4. Experimental evidence at protein level: Swiss-Prot protein existence level 1. Transmembrane serine/threonine kinase forming with the TGF- beta type II serine/threonine kinase receptor, TGFBR2, the non- promiscuous receptor for the TGF-beta cytokines TGFB1, TGFB2 and TGFB3. Transduces the TGFB1, TGFB2 and TGFB3 signal from the cell surface to the cytoplasm and is thus regulating a plethora of physiological and pathological processes including cell cycle arrest in epithelial and hematopoietic cells, control of mesenchymal cell proliferation and differentia
   2205..2300    -  protein_bind   attL3: mutant version of attL; recombination site for the Gateway® LR reaction LR Clonase™
   2319..2337    -  promoter       T7 promoter: promoter for bacteriophage T7 RNA polymerase
   2527..2550    +  promoter       Pc promoter (fragment): intI1 (promoter lies within the coding sequence); class 1 integron promoter
   2726..2782    +  CDS            GmR (fragment): gentamycin acetyltransferase; aacC1; confers resistance to gentamycin
   2789..3580    +  CDS            SmR: aminoglycoside adenylyltransferase (Murphy, 1985); aadA; confers resistance to spectinomycin and streptomycin
   3584..3621    -  misc_feature   MCS (fragment): pUC18/19 multiple cloning site
   3624..3669    -  CDS            traJ (fragment): oriT-recognizing protein; traJ
   3702..3811    -  oriT           oriT: incP origin of transfer
   3948..3985    +  misc_feature   MCS (fragment): pUC18/19 multiple cloning site
   4071..4659    +  rep_origin     ori: high-copy-number ColE1/pMB1/pBR322/pUC origin of replication
>Addgene plasmid #234301 | 9336-E06 | addgene full sequence | sequence record 468740 | Addgene NGS Result
CTTTCCTGCGTTATCCCCTGATTCTGTGGATAACCGTATTACCGCCTTTGAGTGAGCTGATACCGCTCGC
CGCAGCCGAACGACCGAGCGCAGCGAGTCAGTGAGCGAGGAAGCGGAAGAGCGCCCAATACGCAAACCGC
CTCTCCCCGCGCGTTGGCCGATTCATTAATGCAGCTGGCACGACAGGTTTCCCGACTGGAAAGCGGGCAG
TGAGCGCAACGCAATTAATACGCGTACCGCTAGCCAGGAAGAGTTTGTAGAAACGCAAAAAGGCCATCCG
TCAGGATGGCCTTCTGCTTAGTTTGATGCCTGGCAGTTTATGGCGGGCGTCCTGCCCGCCACCCTCCGGG
CCGTTGCTTCACAACGTTCAAATCCGCTCCCGGCGGATTTGTCCTACTCAGGAGAGCGTTCACCGACAAA
CAACAGATAAAACGAAAGGCCCAGTCTTCCGACTGAGCCTTTCGTTTTATTTGATGCCTGGCAGTTCCCT
ACTCTCGCGTTAACGCTAGCATGGATGTTTTCCCAGTCACGACGTTGTAAAACGACGGCCAGTCTTAAGC
TCGGGCCCCAAATAATGATTTTATTTTGACTGATAGTGACCTGTTCGTTGCAACAAATTGATGAGCAATG
CTTTTTTATAATGCCAACTTTGTACAAAAAAGTTGGCGAAAACCTGTACTTCCAAGGCACCATGGAGGCG
GCGGTCGCTGCTCCGCGTCCCCGGCTGCTCCTCCTCGTGCTGGCGGCGGCGGCGGCGGCGGCGGCGGCGC
TGCTCCCGGGGGCGACGGCGTTACAGTGTTTCTGCCACCTCTGTACAAAAGACAATTTTACTTGTGTGAC
AGATGGGCTCTGCTTTGTCTCTGTCACAGAGACCACAGACAAAGTTATACACAACAGCATGTGTATAGCT
GAAATTGACTTAATTCCTCGAGATAGGCCGTTTGTATGTGCACCCTCTTCAAAAACTGGGTCTGTGACTA
CAACATATTGCTGCAATCAGGACCATTGCAATAAAATAGAACTTCCAACTACTGTAAAGTCATCACCTGG
CCTTGGTCCTGTGGAACTGGCAGCTGTCATTGCTGGACCAGTGTGCTTCGTCTGCATCTCACTCATGTTG
ATGGTCTATATCTGCCACAACCGCACTGTCATTCACCATCGAGTGCCAAATGAAGAGGACCCTTCATTAG
ATCGCCCTTTTATTTCAGAGGGTACTACGTTGAAAGACTTAATTTATGATATGACAACGTCAGGTTCTGG
CTCAGGTTTACCATTGCTTGTTCAGAGAACAATTGCGAGAACTATTGTGTTACAAGAAAGCATTGGCAAA
GGTCGATTTGGAGAAGTTTGGAGAGGAAAGTGGCGGGGAGAAGAAGTTGCTGTTAGGATATTCTCCTCTA
GAGAAGAACGTTCGTGGTTCCGTGAGGCAGAGATTTATCAAACTGTAATGTTACGTCATGAAAACATCCT
GGGATTTATAGCAGCAGACAATAAAGACAATGGTACTTGGACTCAGCTCTGGTTGGTGTCAGATTATCAT
GAGCATGGATCCCTTTTTGATTACTTAAACAGATACACAGTTACTGTGGAAGGAATGATAAAACTTGCTC
TGTCCACGGCGAGCGGTCTTGCCCATCTTCACATGGAGATTGTTGGTACCCAAGGAAAGCCAGCCATTGC
TCATAGAGATTTGAAATCAAAGAATATCTTGGTAAAGAAGAATGGAACTTGCTGTATTGCAGACTTAGGA
CTGGCAGTAAGACATGATTCAGCCACAGATACCATTGATATTGCTCCAAACCACAGAGTGGGAACAAAAA
GGTACATGGCCCCTGAAGTTCTCGATGATTCCATAAATATGAAACATTTTGAATCCTTCAAACGTGCTGA
CATCTATGCAATGGGCTTAGTATTCTGGGAAATTGCTCGACGATGTTCCATTGGTGGAATTCATGAAGAT
TACCAACTGCCTTATTATGATCTTGTACCTTCTGACCCATCAGTTGAAGAAATGAGAAAAGTTGTTTGTG
AACAGAAGTTAAGGCCAAATATCCCAAACAGATGGCAGAGCTGTGAAGCCTTGAGAGTAATGGCTAAAAT
TATGAGAGAATGTTGGTATGCCAATGGAGCAGCTAGGCTTACAGCATTGCGGATTAAGAAAACATTATCG
CAACTCAGTCAACAGGAAGGCATCAAAATGTAATCAACTTTCTTGTACAAAGTTGGCATTATAAGAAAGC
ATTGCTTATCAATTTGTTGCAACGAACAGGTCACTATCAGTCAAAATAAAATCATTATTTGCCATCCAGC
TGATATCCCCTATAGTGAGTCGTATTACATGGTCATAGCTGTTTCCTGGCAGCTCTGGCCCGTGTCTCAA
AATCTCTGATGTTACATTGCACAAGATAAAAATATATCATCATGCCTCCTCTAGACCAGCCAGGACAGAA
ATGCCTCGACTTCGCTGCTACCCAAGGTTGCCGGGTGACGCACACCGTGGAAACGGATGAAGGCACGAAC
CCAGTGGACATAAGCCTGTTCGGTTCGTAAGCTGTAATGCAAGTAGCGTATGCGCTCACGCAACTGGTCC
AGAACCTTGACCGAACGCAGCGGTGGTAACGGCGCAGTGGCGGTTTTCATGGCTTGTTATGACTGTTTTT
TTGGGGTACAGTCTATGCCTCGGGCATCCAAGCAGCAAGCGCGTTACGCCGTGGGTCGATGTTTGATGTT
ATGGAGCAGCAACGATGTTACGCAGCAGGGCAGTCGCCCTAAAACAAAGTTAAACATTATGAGGGAAGCG
GTGATCGCCGAAGTATCGACTCAACTATCAGAGGTAGTTGGCGTCATCGAGCGCCATCTCGAACCGACGT
TGCTGGCCGTACATTTGTACGGCTCCGCAGTGGATGGCGGCCTGAAGCCACACAGTGATATTGATTTGCT
GGTTACGGTGACCGTAAGGCTTGATGAAACAACGCGGCGAGCTTTGATCAACGACCTTTTGGAAACTTCG
GCTTCCCCTGGAGAGAGCGAGATTCTCCGCGCTGTAGAAGTCACCATTGTTGTGCACGACGACATCATTC
CGTGGCGTTATCCAGCTAAGCGCGAACTGCAATTTGGAGAATGGCAGCGCAATGACATTCTTGCAGGTAT
CTTCGAGCCAGCCACGATCGACATTGATCTGGCTATCTTGCTGACAAAAGCAAGAGAACATAGCGTTGCC
TTGGTAGGTCCAGCGGCGGAGGAACTCTTTGATCCGGTTCCTGAACAGGATCTATTTGAGGCGCTAAATG
AAACCTTAACGCTATGGAACTCGCCGCCCGACTGGGCTGGCGATGAGCGAAATGTAGTGCTTACGTTGTC
CCGCATTTGGTACAGCGCAGTAACCGGCAAAATCGCGCCGAAGGATGTCGCTGCCGACTGGGCAATGGAG
CGCCTGCCGGCCCAGTATCAGCCCGTCATACTTGAAGCTAGACAGGCTTATCTTGGACAAGAAGAAGATC
GCTTGGCCTCGCGCGCAGATCAGTTGGAAGAATTTGTCCACTACGTGAAAGGCGAGATCACCAAGGTAGT
CGGCAAATAACCCTCGACTCTAGAGGATCCCCGGGTACCGAGCTCGAATTCCGTGATAGGTGGGCTGCCC
TTCCTGGTTGGCTTGGTTTCATCAGCCATCCGCTTGCCCTCATCTGTTACGCCGGCGGTAGCCGGCCAGC
CTCGCAGAGCAGGATTCCCGTTGAGCACCGCCAGGTGCGAATAAGGGACAGTGAAGAAGGAACACCCGCT
CGCGGGTGGGCCTACTTCACCTATCCTGCCCGGCTGACGCCGTTGGATACACCAAGGAAAGTCTACACGA
ACCCTTTGGCAAAATCCTGTATATCGTGCGAAAAAGGATGGATATACCGAAAAAATCGCTATAATGACCC
CGAAGCAGGGTTATGCAGCGGAAAACGGAATTCGAGCTCGGTACCCGGGGATCCTCTAGAGTCGAGCCAC
CCATGACCAAAATCCCTTAACGTGAGTTACGCGTCGTTCCACTGAGCGTCAGACCCCGTAGAAAAGATCA
AAGGATCTTCTTGAGATCCTTTTTTTCTGCGCGTAATCTGCTGCTTGCAAACAAAAAAACCACCGCTACC
AGCGGTGGTTTGTTTGCCGGATCAAGAGCTACCAACTCTTTTTCCGAAGGTAACTGGCTTCAGCAGAGCG
CAGATACCAAATACTGTTCTTCTAGTGTAGCCGTAGTTAGGCCACCACTTCAAGAACTCTGTAGCACCGC
CTACATACCTCGCTCTGCTAATCCTGTTACCAGTGGCTGCTGCCAGTGGCGATAAGTCGTGTCTTACCGG
GTTGGACTCAAGACGATAGTTACCGGATAAGGCGCAGCGGTCGGGCTGAACGGGGGGTTCGTGCACACAG
CCCAGCTTGGAGCGAACGACCTACACCGAACTGAGATACCTACAGCGTGAGCTATGAGAAAGCGCCACGC
TTCCCGAAGGGAGAAAGGCGGACAGGTATCCGGTAAGCGGCAGGGTCGGAACAGGAGAGCGCACGAGGGA
GCTTCCAGGGGGAAACGCCTGGTATCTTTATAGTCCTGTCGGGTTTCGCCACCTCTGACTTGAGCGTCGA
TTTTTGTGATGCTCGTCAGGGGGGCGGAGCCTATGGAAAAACGCCAGCAACGCGGCCTTTTTACGGTTCC
TGGCCTTTTGCTGGCCTTTTGCTCACATGTT
